>Addgene plasmid #223176 | pLentiFUCCI(CA)5 | addgene full sequence | sequence record 457834 | Addgene NGS Result
CAGTAGTCGCCGTGAACGTTCTTTTTCGCAACGGGTTTGCCGCCAGAACACAGGACCGGCTGGCTAACTA
GAGGAGACGGCTAGCGGATCCGCCACCATGGAGAACGTCAGGAGAAAGACAGGCATTCAGACGGAAATGA
AAACGAAGCTCCACATGGATGGTATGGTGAATGGACACAGCTTTGAGATCAAAGGGGAGGGGAAGGGAAG
CCCGTACGAGGGGGTGCAGACAATGAAGCTGAAGGTTACTAAGGGCGCCCCACTTCCCTTCTCTATAGAC
ATTCTTTTGCCTCAGTGCATGTATGGCAGCAAACCTTTCATTAAATATCCTGAGAACATCCCCGATTATT
TGAAACTCTCATTTCCAGAGGGTATCACTTGGGAGAGGACAATGACATTCGAGGACGGCGCAGTATGCGA
TGTATCTAATGATTCCAGACTGGTCGGCAATTGCTTTATCTACACTGTGAAGTTTCAGGGAGTCAATTTT
CCACTTGATGGCCCCGTTATGCAAAAGAAGACCCGAGGCTGGGAACCCTCCACTGAAGTGCTGTACGAAT
GTGATGGGTGGATGCGCGGGTTGGTGGACATAGCTCTGAAACTGGAAAACGGTGGACATTATATGTGTAA
TTTTAAGACCACCTACAAATCCAAGAAAGGTCTTGAGGTGCCACCTTACCATTTCGTGGATCATAAACTC
GACCTGCTCAGTCATAACACCGACGGAGCCACCTTTGAGGAGTTCGAACAAGGTGAAATCGCTCACGCGC
ACTTGAGTAAACTGGCCGGATATCCATCACACTGGCGGCCGCTCGAGATGGAGCAGCGCCGCGTCACCGA
CTTCTTCGCGCGCCGCCGCCCCGGGCCCCCCCGCATCGCGCCGCCCAAGCTGGCCTGCCGCACCCCCAGC
CCCGCCAGGCCCGCACTCCGCGCCCCGGCCTCCGCTACCAGTGGCAGCCGCAAGCGCGCCCGCCCGCCCG
CCGCCCCCGGACGCGACCAGGCCAGGCCACCGGCCCGCGCGGCCGCGCGGCTGTCGGTGGACGAGGTTTC
CAGCCCCAGTACCCCCGAGGCCCCAGACATCCCAGCCTGCCCTTCTCCGGGCCAGAAGATAAAGAAAACC
GGTCGCGCCAAGCGCGGCAGCGGCGCCACCAACTTCAGCCTGCTGAAGCAGGCCGGCGACGTGGAGGAGA
ACCCCGGCCCCCGCGAATTCATGAGTAAACTCCAGAAAGGTGTGGAGAAAGAGATGAAGATTAAGCTCAC
TATGAACTGCACCGTGAACGAACGGAACTTTGTGATCACAGGGCAGGGGGCTGGGGAACCTTATGATGGA
ACTCAGACACTTTACCTGACAGTGGAGGGCGGAAAGACACTGAACTTCAGCTTCGATGTACTGACCCCAG
CCTTTCAGTACGGCAATAGGGCGTTTACCAAGTACCCCGGTAACATACCAGACTTCTTCAAACAGACCTT
CAGTGGCGGGGGATACACATGGAAAAGAACAATGACCTATGAAGACGGCGGCGTCTCAACCGTTGAGTCC
GATATCAGCGTTCAAGGGGACTGCTTCCATTATAAAATACAATTCAACGGAAAGTTCCCCCCCCACGGCC
CAGTCATGCAAAAGGAAACAGTCAAATGGGAACCTTCCACCGAGGTGATGTACAAGGACGATAAAAACGA
TGGAGTGCTGAAGGGCGACGTGAATATGGCCCTGCTGTTGAAGGATGGTGGTCACCTCAGAGTCGATTTC
AACACTTCTTATATTCCCAAAAATAAGGTGGAGAAGATGCCAGATTACCACTTCGTGGACCACCGGATCG
AGATCCTGGAGAAGCCCGAAGGACGCCCTGTCAAGCTCTACGCAGGGGCTGTGGCCAGGTACAGCCTGCT
GCCTGAAAAGAACCTGAATAAGGGATATCCATCACACTGGCGGCCGCTCGAGATGAATCCCAGTATGAAG
CAGAAACAAGAAGAAATCAAAGAGAATATAAAGAATAGTTCTGTCCCAAGAAGAACTCTGAAGATGATTC
AGCCTTCTGCATCTGGATCTCTTGTTGGAAGAGAAAATGAGCTGTCCGCAGGCTTGTCCAAAAGGAAACA
TCGGAATGACCACTTAACATCTACAACTTCCAGCCCTGGGGTTATTGTCCCAGAATCTAGTGAAAATAAA
AATCTTGGAGGAGTCACCCAGGAGTCATTTGATCTTATGATTAAAGAAAATCCATCCTCTCAGTATTGGA
AGGAAGTGGCAGAAAAACGGAGAAAGGCGCTGTAATCTAGAGTTAACTAACTTAAGCTAGCAACGGTTTC
CCTCTAGCGGGATCAATTCCGCCCCCCCCCCCTAACGTTACTGGCCGAAGCCGCTTGGAATAAGGCCGGT
GTGCGTTTGTCTATATGTTATTTTCCACCATATTGCCGTCTTTTGGCAATGTGAGGGCCCGGAAACCTGG
CCCTGTCTTCTTGACGAGCATTCCTAGGGGTCTTTCCCCTCTCGCCAAAGGAATGCAAGGTCTGTTGAAT
GTCGTGAAGGAAGCAGTTCCTCTGGAAGCTTCTTGAAGACAAACAACGTCTGTAGCGACCCTTTGCAGGC
AGCGGAACCCCCCACCTGGCGACAGGTGCCTCTGCGGCCAAAAGCCACGTGTATAAGATACACCTGCAAA
GGCGGCACAACCCCAGTGCCACGTTGTGAGTTGGATAGTTGTGGAAAGAGTCAAATGGCTCTCCTCAAGC
GTATTCAACAAGGGGCTGAAGGATGCCCAGAAGGTACCCGTCTCTAAGGACTCTCGCGTTAAGTCGACAA
TCAACCTCTGGATTACAAAATTTGTGAAAGATTGACTGGTATTCTTAACTATGTTGCTCCTTTTACGCTA
TGTGGATACGCTGCTTTAATGCCTTTGTATCATGCTATTGCTTCCCGTATGGCTTTCATTTTCTCCTCCT
TGTATAAATCCTGGTTGCTGTCTCTTTATGAGGAGTTGTGGCCCGTTGTCAGGCAACGTGGCGTGGTGTG
CACTGTGTTTGCTGACGCAACCCCCACTGGTTGGGGCATTGCCACCACCTGTCAGCTCCTTTCCGGGACT
TTCGCTTTCCCCCTCCCTATTGCCACGGCGGAACTCATCGCCGCCTGCCTTGCCCGCTGCTGGACAGGGG
CTCGGCTGTTGGGCACTGACAATTCCGTGGTGTTGTCGGGGAAATCATCGTCCTTTCCTTGGCTGCTCGC
CTGTGTTGCCACCTGGATTCTGCGCGGGACGTCCTTCTGCTACGTCCCTTCGGCCCTCAATCCAGCGGAC
CTTCCTTCCCGCGGCCTGCTGCCGGCTCTGCGGCCTCTTCCGCGTCTTCGCCTTCGCCCTCAGACGAGTC
GGATCTCCCTTTGGGCCGCCTCCCCGCGTCGACTTTAAGACCAATGACTTACAAGGCAGCTGTAGATCTT
AGCCACTTTTTAAAAGAAAAGGGGGGACTGGAAGGGCTAATTCACTCCCAACGAAGACAAGATCTGCTTT
TTGCTTGTACTGGGTCTCTCTGGTTAGACCAGATCTGAGCCTGGGAGCTCTCTGGCTAACTAGGGAACCC
ACTGCTTAAGCCTCAATAAAGCTTGCCTTGAGTGCTTCAAGTAGTGTGTGCCCGTCTGTTGTGTGACTCT
GGTAACTAGAGATCCCTCAGACCCTTTTAGTCAGTGTGGAAAATCTCTAGCAGGGCCCGTTTAAACCCGC
TGATCAGCCTCGACTGTGCCTTCTAGTTGCCAGCCATCTGTTGTTTGCCCCTCCCCCGTGCCTTCCTTGA
CCCTGGAAGGTGCCACTCCCACTGTCCTTTCCTAATAAAATGAGGAAATTGCATCGCATTGTCTGAGTAG
GTGTCATTCTATTCTGGGGGGTGGGGTGGGGCAGGACAGCAAGGGGGAGGATTGGGAAGACAATAGCAGG
CATGCTGGGGATGCGGTGGGCTCTATGGCTTCTGAGGCGGAAAGAACCAGCTGGGGCTCTAGGGGGTATC
CCC
[124 nt withheld, positions 3994-4117]
C
[91 nt withheld, positions 4119-4209]
A
[49 nt withheld, positions 4211-4259]
CCTTTGACGTTGGAGTCCACGTTCTTT
[37 nt withheld, positions 4287-4323]
ACCCTATCTCGGTCTATTCTTTTGATTTATAAGGGATTTTGCCGATTTCGGCCTATTGGTTAAAAAATGA
GCTGATTTAACAAAAATTTAACGCGAATTAATTCTGTGGAATGTGTGTCAGTTAGGGTGTGGAAAGTCCC
CAGGCTCCCCAGCAGGCAGAAGTATGCAAAGCATGCATCTCAATTAGTCAGCAACCAGGTGTGGAAAGTC
CCCAGGCTCCCCAGCAGGCAGAAGTATGCAAAGCATGCATCTCAATTAGTCAGCAACCATAGTCCCGCCC
CTAACTCCGCCCATCCCGCCCCTAACTCCGCCCAGTTCCGCCCATTCTCCGCCCCATGGCTGACTAATTT
TTTTTATTTATGCAGAGGCCGAGGCCGCCTCTGCCTCTGAGCTATTCCAGAAGTAGTGAGGAGGCTTTTT
TGGAGGCCTAGGCTTTTGCAAAAAGCTCCCGGGAGCTTGTATATCCATTTTCGGATCTGATCAGCACGTG
TTGACAATTAATCATCGGCATAGTATATCGGCATAGTATAATACGACAAGGTGAGGAACTAAACCATGGC
CAAGTTGACCAGTGCCGTTCCGGTGCTCACCGCGCGCGACGTCGCCGGAGCGGTCGAGTTCTGGACCGAC
CGGCTCGGGTTCTCCCGGGACTTCGTGGAGGACGACTTCGCCGGTGTGGTCCGGGACGACGTGACCCTGT
TCATCAGCGCGGTCCAGGACCAGGTGGTGCCGGACAACACCCTGGCCTGGGTGTGGGTGCGCGGCCTGGA
CGAGCTGTACGCCGAGTGGTCGGAGGTCGTGTCCACGAACTTCCGGGACGCCTCCGGGCCGGCCATGACC
GAGATCGGCGAGCAGCCGTGGGGGCGGGAGTTCGCCCTGCGCGACCCGGCCGGCAACTGCGTGCACTTCG
TGGCCGAGGAGCAGGACTGACACGTGCTACGAGATTTCGATTCCACCGCCGCCTTCTATGAAAGGTTGGG
CTTCGGAATCGTTTTCCGGGACGCCGGCTGGATGATCCTCCAGCGCGGGGATCTCATGCTGGAGTTCTTC
GCCCACCCCAACTTGTTTATTGCAGCTTATAATGGTTACAAATAAAGCAATAGCATCACAAATTTCACAA
ATAAAGCATTTTTTTCACTGCATTCTAGTTGTGGTTTGTCCAAACTCATCAATGTATCTTATCATGTCTG
TATACCGTCGACCTCTAGCTAGAGCTTGGCGTAATCATGGTCATAGCTGTTTCCTGTGTGAAATTGTTAT
CCGCTCACAATTCCACACAACATACGAGCCGGAAGCATAAAGTGTAAAGCCTGGGGTGCCTAATGAGTGA
GCTAACTCACATTAATTGCGTTGCGCTCACTGCCCGCTTTCCAGTCGGGAAACCTGTCGTGCCAGCTGCA
TTAATGAATCGGCCAACGCGCGGGGAGAGGCGGTTTGCGTATTGGGCGCTCATCCGCTTCCTCGCTCACT
GACTCGCTGCGCTCGGTCGTTCGGCTGCGGCGAGCGGTATCAGCTCACTCAAAGGCGGTAATACGGTTAT
CCACAGAATCAGGGGATAACGCAGGAAAGAACATGTGAGCAAAAGGCCAGCAAAAGGCCAGGAACCGTAA
AAAGGCCGCGTTGCTGGCGTTTTTCCATAGGCTCCGCCCCCCTGACGAGCATCACAAAAATCGACGCTCA
AGTCAGAGGTGGCGAAACCCGACAGGACTATAAAGATACCAGGCGTTTCCCCCTGGAAGCTCCCTCGTGC
GCTCTCCTGTTCCGACCCTGCCGCTTACCGGATACCTGTCCGCCTTTCTCCCTTCGGGAAGCGTGGCGCT
TTCTCATAGCTCACGCTGTAGGTATCTCAGTTCGGTGTAGGTCGTTCGCTCCAAGCTGGGCTGTGTGCAC
GAACCCCCCGTTCAGCCCGACCGCTGCGCCTTATCCGGTAACTATCGTCTTGAGTCCAACCCGGTAAGAC
ACGACTTATCGCCACTGGCAGCAGCCACTGGTAACAGGATTAGCAGAGCGAGGTATGTAGGCGGTGCTAC
AGAGTTCTTGAAGTGGTGGCCTAACTACGGCTACACTAGAAGAACAGTATTTGGTATCTGCGCTCTGCTG
AAGCCAGTTACCTTCGGAAAAAGAGTTGGTAGCTCTTGATCCGGCAAACAAACCACCGCTGGTAGCGGTG
GTTTTTTTGTTTGCAAGCAGCAGATTACGCGCAGAAAAAAAGGATCTCAAGAAGATCCTTTGATCTTTTC
TACGGGGTCTGACGCTCAGTGGAACGAAAACTCACGTTAAGGGATTTTGGTCATGAGATTATCAAAAAGG
ATCTTCACCTAGATCCTTTTAAATTAAAAATGAAGTTTTAAATCAATCTAAAGTATATATGAGTAAACTT
GGTCTGACAGTTACCAATGCTTAATCAGTGAGGCACCTATCTCAGCGATCTGTCTATTTCGTTCATCCAT
AGTTGCCTGACTCCCCGTCGTGTAGATAACTACGATACGGGAGGGCTTACCATCTGGCCCCAGTGCTGCA
ATGATACCGCGAGACCCACGCTCACCGGCTCCAGATTTATCAGCAATAAACCAGCCAGCCGGAAGGGCCG
AGCGCAGAAGTGGTCCTGCAACTTTATCCGCCTCCATCCAGTCTATTAATTGTTGCCGGGAAGCTAGAGT
AAGTAGTTCGCCAGTTAATAGTTTGCGCAACGTTGTTGCCATTGCTACAGGCATCGTGGTGTCACGCTCG
TCGTTTGGTATGGCTTCATTCAGCTCCGGTTCCCAACGATCAAGGCGAGTTACATGATCCCCCATGTTGT
GCAAAAAAGCGGTTAGCTCCTTCGGTCCTCCGATCGTTGTCAGAAGTAAGTTGGCCGCAGTGTTATCACT
CATGGTTATGGCAGCACTGCATAATTCTCTTACTGTCATGCCATCCGTAAGATGCTTTTCTGTGACTGGT
GAGTACTCAACCAAGTCATTCTGAGAATAGTGTATGCGGCGACCGAGTTGCTCTTGCCCGGCGTCAATAC
GGGATAATACCGCGCCACATAGCAGAACTTTAAAAGTGCTCATCATTGGAAAACGTTCTTCGGGGCGAAA
ACTCTCAAGGATCTTACCGCTGTTGAGATCCAGTTCGATGTAACCCACTCGTGCACCCAACTGATCTTCA
GCATCTTTTACTTTCACCAGCGTTTCTGGGTGAGCAAAAACAGGAAGGCAAAATGCCGCAAAAAAGGGAA
TAAGGGCGACACGGAAATGTTGAATACTCATACTCTTCCTTTTTCAATATTATTGAAGCATTTATCAGGG
TTATTGTCTCATGAGCGGATACATATTTGAATGTATTTAGAAAAATAAACAAATAGGGGTTCCGCGCACA
TTTCCCCGAAAAGTGCCACCTGACGTCGACGGATCGGGAGATCTCCCGATCCCCTATGGTGCACTCTCAG
TACAATCTGCTCTGATGCCGCATAGTTAAGCCAGTATCTGCTCCCTGCTTGTGTGTTGGAGGTCGCTGAG
TAGTGCGCGAGCAAAATTTAAGCTACAACAAGGCAAGGCTTGACCGACAATTGCATGAAGAATCTGCTTA
GGGTTAGGCGTTTTGCGCTGCTTCGCGATGTACGGGCCAGATATACGCGTTGACATTGATTATTGACTAG
TTATTAATAGTAATCAATTACGGGGTCATTAGTTCATAGCCCATATATGGAGTTCCGCGTTACATAACTT
ACGGTAAATGGCCCGCCTGGCTGACCGCCCAACGACCCCCGCCCATTGACGTCAATAATGACGTATGTTC
CCATAGTAACGCCAATAGGGACTTTCCATTGACGTCAATGGGTGGAGTATTTACGGTAAACTGCCCACTT
GGCAGTACATCAAGTGTATCATATGCCAAGTACGCCCCCTATTGACGTCAATGACGGTAAATGGCCCGCC
TGGCATTATGCCCAGTACATGACCTTATGGGACTTTCCTACTTGGCAGTACATCTACGTATTAGTCATCG
CTATTACCATGGTGATGCGGTTTTGGCAGTACATCAATGGGCGTGGATAGCGGTTTGACTCACGGGGATT
TCCAAGTCTCCACCCCATTGACGTCAATGGGAGTTTGTTTTGGCACCAAAATCAACGGGACTTTCCAAAA
TGTCGTAACAACTCCGCCCCATTGACGCAAATGGGCGGTAGGCGTGTACGGTGGGAGGTCTATATAAGCA
GCGCGTTTTGCCTGTACTGGGTCTCTCTGGTTAGACCAGATCTGAGCCTGGGAGCTCTCTGGCTAACTAG
GGAACCCACTGCTTAAGCCTCAATAAAGCTTGCCTTGAGTGCTTCAAGTAGTGTGTGCCCGTCTGTTGTG
TGACTCTGGTAACTAGAGATCCCTCAGACCCTTTTAGTCAGTGTGGAAAATCTCTAGCAGTGGCGCCCGA
ACAGGGACTTGAAAGCGAAAGGGAAACCAGAGGAGCTCTCTCGACGCAGGACTCGGCTTGCTGAAGCGCG
CACGGCAAGAGGCGAGGGGCGGCGACTGGTGAGTACGCCAAAAATTTTGACTAGCGGAGGCTAGAAGGAG
AGAGATGGGTGCGAGAGCGTCAGTATTAAGCGGGGGAGAATTAGATCGCGATGGGAAAAAATTCGGTTAA
GGCCAGGGGGAAAGAAAAAATATAAATTAAAACATATAGTATGGGCAAGCAGGGAGCTAGAACGATTCGC
AGTTAATCCTGGCCTGTTAGAAACATCAGAAGGCTGTAGACAAATACTGGGACAGCTACAACCATCCCTT
CAGACAGGATCAGAAGAACTTAGATCATTATATAATACAGTAGCAACCCTCTATTGTGTGCATCAAAGGA
TAGAGATAAAAGACACCAAGGAAGCTTTAGACAAGATAGAGGTAGAGCAAAACAAAAGTAAGACCACCGC
ACAGCAAGCGGCCGCTGATCTTCAGACCTGGAGGAGGAGATATGAGGGACAATTGGAGAAGTGAATTATA
TAAATATAAAGTAGTAAAAATTGAACCATTAGGAGTAGCACCCACCAAGGCAAAGAGAAGAGTGGTGCAG
AGAGAAAAAAGAGCAGTGGGAATAGGAGCTTTGTTCCTTGGGTTCTTGGGAGCAGCAGGAAGCACTATGG
GCGCAGCGTCAATGACGCTGACGGTACAGGCCAGACAATTATTGTCTGGTATAGTGCAGCAGCAGAACAA
TTTGCTGAGGGCTATTGAGGCGCAACAGCATCTGTTGCAACTCACAGTCTGGGGCATCAAGCAGCTCCAG
GCAAGAATCCTGGCTGTGGAAAGATACCTAAAGGATCAACAGCTCCTGGGGATTTGGGGTTGCTCTGGAA
AACTCATTTGCACCACTGCTGTGCCTTGGAATGCTAGTTGGAGTAATAAATCTCTGGAACAGATTTGGAA
TCACACGACCTGGATGGAGTGGGACAGAGAAATTAACAATTACACAAGCTTAATACACTCCTTAATTGAA
GAATCGCAAAACCAGCAAGAAAAGAATGAACAAGAATTATTGGAATTAGATAAATGGGCAAGTTTGTGGA
ATTGGTTTAACATAACAAATTGGCTGTGGTATATAAAATTATTCATAATGATAGTAGGAGGCTTGGTAGG
TTTAAGAATAGTTTTTGCTGTACTTTCTATAGTGAATAGAGTTAGGCAGGGATATTCACCATTATCGTTT
CAGACCCACCTCCCAACCCCGAGGGGACCCGACAGGCCCGAAGGAATAGAAGAAGAAGGTGGAGAGAGAG
ACAGAGACAGATCCATTCGATTAGTGAACGGATCGGCACTGCGTGCGCCAATTCTGCAGACAAATGGCAG
TATTCATCCACAATTTTAAAAGAAAAGGGGGGATTGGGGGGTACAGTGCAGGGGAAAGAATAGTAGACAT
AATAGCAACAGACATACAAACTAAAGAATTACAAAAACAAATTACAAAAATTCAAAATTTTCGGGTTTAT
TACAGGGACAGCAGAGATCCAGTTTGGTTAATTAATCTTGAAAGGAGTGGGAATTGACTCCGGTGCCCGT
CAGTGGGCAGAGCGCACATCGCCCACAGTCCCCGAGAAGTTGGGGGGAGGGGTCGGCAATTGATCCGGTG
CCTAGAGAAGGTGGCGCGGGGTAAACTGGGAAAGTGATGTCGTGTACTGGCTCCGCCTTTTTCCCGAGGG
TGGGGGAGAACCGTATATAAGTG
Features (pLannotate 1.2.2; 33 found; start..end, strand, type, name):
    113..784     +  CDS            pporRFP: pporRFP is a basic (constitutively fluorescent) red fluorescent protein published in 2008, derived from Porites porites.
    818..1120    +  CDS            CDT1 (fragment): CDT1_HUMAN - Experimental evidence at protein level: Swiss-Prot protein existence level 1. Required for both DNA replication and mitosis (PubMed:11125146, PubMed:22581055, PubMed:21856198, PubMed:14993212, PubMed:26842564). DNA replication licensing factor, required for pre- replication complex assembly. Cooperates with CDC6 and the origin recognition complex (ORC) during G1 phase of the cell cycle to promote the loading of the mini-chromosome maintenance (MCM) complex onto DNA to generate pre-replication complexes (pre-RC)(PubMed:14672932). Required also for mitosis by promoting stable kineto
   1163..1894    +  CDS            GFPL_CLASP (fragment): Experimental evidence at protein level: Swiss-Prot protein existence level 1. Pigment protein that is green in color. From Clavularia sp. (Brown star polyp).
   1943..2272    +  CDS            GMNN (fragment): GEMI_HUMAN - Experimental evidence at protein level: Swiss-Prot protein existence level 1. Inhibits DNA replication by preventing the incorporation of MCM complex into pre-replication complex (pre-RC) (PubMed:9635433, PubMed:14993212, PubMed:20129055, PubMed:24064211). It is degraded during the mitotic phase of the cell cycle (PubMed:9635433, PubMed:14993212, PubMed:24064211). Its destruction at the metaphase- anaphase transition permits replication in the succeeding cell cycle (PubMed:9635433, PubMed:14993212, PubMed:24064211). Inhibits histone acetyltransferase activity of KAT7/HBO1 in a CDT
   2333..2769    +  misc_feature   IRES (fragment): internal ribosome entry site (IRES) of the encephalomyocarditis virus (EMCV)
   2799..3387    +  misc_feature   WPRE: woodchuck hepatitis virus posttranscriptional regulatory element
   3438..3457    +  misc_feature   cPPT/CTS (fragment): central polypurine tract and central termination sequence of HIV-1
   3459..3692    +  LTR            3' LTR (ΔU3): self-inactivating 3' long terminal repeat (LTR) from HIV-1
   3724..3948    +  polyA_signal   bGH poly(A) signal: bovine growth hormone polyadenylation signal
   3952..3973    +  promoter       SV40 promoter (fragment): SV40 enhancer and early promoter
   3994..4422    +  rep_origin     f1 ori (sequence partly withheld): f1 bacteriophage origin of replication; arrow indicates direction of (+) strand synthesis
   4436..4765    +  promoter       SV40 promoter: SV40 enhancer and early promoter
   4813..4860    +  promoter       EM7 promoter: synthetic bacterial promoter&nbsp
   4879..5253    +  CDS            BleoR: antibiotic-binding protein; Sh ble from Streptoalloteichus hindustanus; confers resistance to bleomycin, phleomycin, and Zeocin™
   5263..5388    +  CDS            ble (fragment): BLE_KLEPN - Experimental evidence at protein level: Swiss-Prot protein existence level 1. Binding protein with a strong affinity to the bleomycin family of antibiotics. Binds to CL990; an antimitotic-antibiotic compound. From Klebsiella pneumoniae.
   5383..5504    +  polyA_signal   SV40 poly(A) signal: SV40 polyadenylation signal
   5577..5593    -  protein_bind   lac operator: The lac repressor binds to the lac operator to inhibit transcription in E. coli. This inhibition can be relieved by adding lactose or isopropyl-β-D-thiogalactopyranoside (IPTG). lac repressor encoded by lacI
   5601..5631    -  promoter       lac promoter: promoter for the E. coli lac operon
   5646..5667    -  protein_bind   CAP binding site: CAP binding activates transcription in the presence of cAMP. E. coli catabolite activator protein
   5680..5772    -  CDS            lacI (fragment): lac repressor; lacI; The lac repressor binds to the lac operator to inhibit transcription in E. coli. This inhibition can be relieved by adding lactose or isopropyl-β-D-thiogalactopyranoside (IPTG).
   5955..6543    -  rep_origin     ori: high-copy-number ColE1/pMB1/pBR322/pUC origin of replication
   6714..7574    -  CDS            AmpR: β-lactamase; bla; confers resistance to ampicillin, carbenicillin, and related antibiotics
   7575..7679    -  promoter       AmpR promoter: bla
   7738..7790    -  misc_feature   bom (fragment): basis of mobility region from pBR322
   7945..8324    +  enhancer       CMV enhancer: human cytomegalovirus immediate early enhancer
   8325..8524    +  promoter       CMV promoter: human cytomegalovirus (CMV) immediate early promoter
   8542..8722    +  LTR            5' LTR (truncated): truncated 5' long terminal repeat (LTR) from HIV-1
   8769..8894    +  misc_feature   HIV-1 Ψ: packaging signal of human immunodeficiency virus type 1
   8878..9241    +  CDS            HIV-1 gag (fragment): gag protein from human immunodeficiency virus 1; gag
   9387..9620    +  misc_feature   RRE: The Rev response element (RRE) of HIV-1 allows for Rev-dependent mRNA export from the nucleus to the cytoplasm.
   9997..10097   +  CDS            Rev (fragment): human immunodeficiency virus 1 (HIV-1) Rev protein; rev; enhances nuclear export of unspliced and incompletely spliced viral mRNAs
  10147..10264   +  misc_feature   cPPT/CTS: central polypurine tract and central termination sequence of HIV-1
  10348..53      +  promoter       EF-1α core promoter (across the origin): core promoter for human elongation factor EF-1α
