[The description below was written by a language model from this plasmid's Addgene catalogue record and pLannotate feature annotations shown in this document.]
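Description:
pLentiFUCCI(CA)5 is a third-generation-style, self-inactivating HIV-1 lentiviral vector, built on the pLentiRNAGuide_001 backbone, that delivers the FUCCI(CA)5 fluorescent ubiquitination-based cell cycle indicator into mammalian cells. It is propagated in E. coli through a high-copy ColE1/pUC origin with ampicillin selection (AmpR). The backbone also carries an f1 origin and an SV40/EM7-driven BleoR (Zeocin resistance) cassette that lies outside the LTRs, so it is not packaged into virus. Viral genomic RNA is transcribed from a CMV enhancer/promoter fused to a truncated 5' LTR. That RNA carries the Ψ packaging signal, a partial gag, the RRE for Rev-dependent export, the cPPT/CTS, a WPRE and a ΔU3 3' LTR followed by a bGH polyadenylation signal.

The payload is expressed from an EF-1α core promoter as a single open reading frame. It encodes the red fluorescent protein AzaleaB5 fused to human Cdt1 residues 1–100 with the Cy motif inactivated, then a P2A peptide, then the green protein h2-3 fused to human Geminin residues 1–110. The annotation software labels the two fluorophores by their nearest database homologues (pporRFP and a Clavularia green protein). The P2A yields both probes from one transcript. Each probe is degraded by ubiquitin-mediated proteolysis in different cell cycle phases, so the balance of red and green signal reports the cell cycle position of individual live cells. A partial EMCV IRES follows the Geminin fragment, but no downstream coding sequence is annotated and the record lists no mammalian selection marker within the provirus. Transduced cells would therefore presumably be identified by fluorescence. The construct was deposited in connection with RNA-targeting CRISPR screens of lncRNAs in human cells.
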