Addgene plasmid #223176: pLentiFUCCI(CA)5
Purpose: Lentiviral fluorescent ubiquitination-based cell cycle indicator (FUCCI)
Depositing lab: Neville Sanjana. Depositing organization: New York Genome Center. Publication: Transcriptome-scale RNA-targeting CRISPR screens reveal essential lncRNAs in human cells. Liang WW, Muller S, Hart SK, Wessels HH, Mendez-Mancilla A, Sookdeo A, Choi O, Caragine CM, Corman A, Lu L, Kolumba O, Williams B, Sanjana NE. Cell. 2024 Dec 26;187(26):7637-7654.e29. doi: 10.1016/j.cell.2024.10.021. Epub 2024 Nov 11. PubMed 39532094.
Backbone
  Vector backbone: pLentiRNAGuide_001
  Vector type: Mammalian Expression, Lentiviral
Growth in bacteria
  Bacterial resistance: Ampicillin, 100 μg/mL
  Growth temperature: 37°C
  Growth strain: NEB Stable
  Copy number: High Copy
Gene/Insert
  Gene/Insert name: FUCCI(CA)5
  Species: H. sapiens (human)
  Tag / fusion protein: AzaleaB5-hCdt1(1/100)Cy(-)_P2A_h2-3-hGem(1/110)
Terms and licenses: Academic/Nonprofit Terms; Industry Terms: Not Available to Industry
How to cite: pLentiFUCCI(CA)5 was a gift from Neville Sanjana (Addgene plasmid # 223176 ; http://n2t.net/addgene:223176 ; RRID:Addgene_223176)
